Addgene plasmid #127403: FLAG-MBP1-K295TAG-W340A-S233H-T237C-CAAX.pcDNA3-k
Purpose: Expresses MBP in mammalian cells. Amber codon at AA# 295 as a noncanonical amino acid incorporation site
Depositing lab: Sharona Gordon. Depositing organization: University of Washington. Publication: Visualizing conformational dynamics of proteins in solution and at the cell membrane. Gordon SE, Munari M, Zagotta WN. Elife. 2018 Jun 20;7. pii: 37248. doi: 10.7554/eLife.37248. 37248 PubMed 29923827.
Backbone
  Vector backbone: pcDNA3
  Backbone manufacturer: Invitrogen
  Backbone size w/o insert (bp): 5370
  Total vector size (bp): 6711
  Modifications to backbone: Addition of Kozak Sequence
  Vector type: Mammalian Expression
  Selectable markers: Neomycin (select with G418)
Growth in bacteria
  Bacterial resistance: Ampicillin, 100 μg/mL
  Growth temperature: 37°C
  Growth strain: DH5alpha
  Copy number: High Copy
Gene/Insert
  Gene/Insert name: Maltose Binding Protein (alt name: MBP)
  Insert size (bp): 1341
  Mutation: Amino acid mutations: K295 to Amber codon, W340A, S233H and T237C.
  Promoter: CMV
  Tag / fusion protein: FLAG (N terminal on insert); CAAX (C terminal on insert)
  Cloning method: Restriction Enzyme; 5′ cloning site Hind III (not destroyed); 3′ cloning site Not I (not destroyed)
  Sequencing primers: 5′ TAATACGACTCACTATAGGG; 3′ GACAGTGGGAGTGGCACCTT
Resource information
  A portion of this plasmid was derived from a plasmid made by: The amino acid sequence of MBP was based on the pMAL-c5x vector (New England Biolabs) and was codon optimized for mammalian cell expression.
Terms and licenses: Academic/Nonprofit Terms; Industry Terms: Not Available to Industry
Depositor comments: W340A was introduced to reduce the affinity of MBP for endogenous ligands.
How to cite: FLAG-MBP1-K295TAG-W340A-S233H-T237C-CAAX.pcDNA3-k was a gift from Sharona Gordon (Addgene plasmid # 127403 ; http://n2t.net/addgene:127403 ; RRID:Addgene_127403)
