[The description below was written by a language model from this plasmid's Addgene catalogue record and pLannotate feature annotations shown in this document.]
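Description:
FLAG-MBP1-K295TAG-W340A-S233H-T237C-CAAX.pcDNA3-k is a mammalian expression plasmid of about 6.7 kb built on the Invitrogen pcDNA3 backbone, modified by the addition of a Kozak sequence. It is maintained in E. coli as a high-copy plasmid through a ColE1/pUC-type origin with ampicillin selection (AmpR under its own bla promoter). An SV40 early promoter drives a neomycin phosphotransferase cassette with an SV40 poly(A) signal, allowing G418 selection of transfected mammalian cells. An f1 origin is also present, and T7 and SP6 promoters flank the cloning site. Small annotated fragments such as the HIV-1 LTR, ble, lacI and lac promoter/operator hits look like backbone remnants or annotation artefacts rather than functional parts.

The payload is a 1341 bp insert cloned between HindIII and NotI, encoding E. coli maltose binding protein (malE). Its amino acid sequence was based on the pMAL-c5x vector and codon optimized for mammalian cells. Transcription runs from the CMV immediate-early enhancer/promoter and ends at the bovine growth hormone poly(A) signal. The protein carries an N-terminal FLAG epitope and a C-terminal CAAX motif, a prenylation signal that typically anchors a protein to the inner face of the plasma membrane. Codon K295 is replaced by an amber (TAG) stop, which serves as the site for noncanonical amino acid incorporation. Full-length product would therefore depend on a suppressor tRNA/synthetase pair, which this plasmid does not encode. W340A was introduced to lower MBP's affinity for endogenous ligands. The record does not give the role of S233H and T237C. The associated publication concerns visualizing protein conformational dynamics in solution and at the cell membrane, consistent with use of this membrane-tethered MBP as a model protein.
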