Features (pLannotate 1.2.2; 21 found; start..end, strand, type, name):
     30..82      -  misc_feature   bom (fragment): basis of mobility region from pBR322
    237..616     +  enhancer       CMV enhancer: human cytomegalovirus immediate early enhancer
    617..820     +  promoter       CMV promoter: human cytomegalovirus (CMV) immediate early promoter
    816..849     +  LTR            5' LTR (truncated) (fragment): truncated 5' long terminal repeat (LTR) from HIV-1
    865..883     +  promoter       T7 promoter: promoter for bacteriophage T7 RNA polymerase
   1019..2167    +  CDS            malE: MALE_ECO57 - Experimental evidence at protein level: Swiss-Prot protein existence level 1. Part of the ABC transporter complex MalEFGK involved in maltose/maltodextrin import. Binds maltose and higher maltodextrins. From Escherichia coli O157:H7.
   2265..2283    -  promoter       SP6 promoter: promoter for bacteriophage SP6 RNA polymerase
   2309..2533    +  polyA_signal   bGH poly(A) signal: bovine growth hormone polyadenylation signal
   2537..2558    +  promoter       SV40 promoter (fragment): SV40 enhancer and early promoter
   2579..3007    +  rep_origin     f1 ori (sequence partly withheld): f1 bacteriophage origin of replication; arrow indicates direction of (+) strand synthesis
   3021..3350    +  promoter       SV40 promoter: SV40 enhancer and early promoter
   3417..4208    +  CDS            neo: KKA2_KLEPN - Also known as kan, nptII. Experimental evidence at protein level: Swiss-Prot protein existence level 1. Resistance to kanamycin, neomycin, paromomycin, ribostamycin, butirosin and gentamicin B. From Klebsiella pneumoniae.
   4232..4390    +  CDS            ble (fragment): BLE_KLEPN - Experimental evidence at protein level: Swiss-Prot protein existence level 1. Binding protein with a strong affinity to the bleomycin family of antibiotics. Binds to CL990; an antimitotic-antibiotic compound. From Klebsiella pneumoniae.
   4385..4506    +  polyA_signal   SV40 poly(A) signal: SV40 polyadenylation signal
   4579..4595    -  protein_bind   lac operator: The lac repressor binds to the lac operator to inhibit transcription in E. coli. This inhibition can be relieved by adding lactose or isopropyl-β-D-thiogalactopyranoside (IPTG). lac repressor encoded by lacI
   4603..4633    -  promoter       lac promoter: promoter for the E. coli lac operon
   4648..4669    -  protein_bind   CAP binding site: CAP binding activates transcription in the presence of cAMP. E. coli catabolite activator protein
   4682..4774    -  CDS            lacI (fragment): lac repressor; lacI; The lac repressor binds to the lac operator to inhibit transcription in E. coli. This inhibition can be relieved by adding lactose or isopropyl-β-D-thiogalactopyranoside (IPTG).
   4957..5545    -  rep_origin     ori: high-copy-number ColE1/pMB1/pBR322/pUC origin of replication
   5716..6576    -  CDS            AmpR: β-lactamase; bla; confers resistance to ampicillin, carbenicillin, and related antibiotics
   6577..6681    -  promoter       AmpR promoter: bla
>Addgene plasmid #127403 | FLAG-MBP1-K295TAG-W340A-S233H-T237C-CAAX.pcDNA3-k | addgene full sequence | sequence record 248720 | Addgene NGS Result
TCGACGGATCGGGAGATCTCCCGATCCCCTATGGTGCACTCTCAGTACAATCTGCTCTGATGCCGCATAG
TTAAGCCAGTATCTGCTCCCTGCTTGTGTGTTGGAGGTCGCTGAGTAGTGCGCGAGCAAAATTTAAGCTA
CAACAAGGCAAGGCTTGACCGACAATTGCATGAAGAATCTGCTTAGGGTTAGGCGTTTTGCGCTGCTTCG
CGATGTACGGGCCAGATATACGCGTTGACATTGATTATTGACTAGTTATTAATAGTAATCAATTACGGGG
TCATTAGTTCATAGCCCATATATGGAGTTCCGCGTTACATAACTTACGGTAAATGGCCCGCCTGGCTGAC
CGCCCAACGACCCCCGCCCATTGACGTCAATAATGACGTATGTTCCCATAGTAACGCCAATAGGGACTTT
CCATTGACGTCAATGGGTGGAGTATTTACGGTAAACTGCCCACTTGGCAGTACATCAAGTGTATCATATG
CCAAGTACGCCCCCTATTGACGTCAATGACGGTAAATGGCCCGCCTGGCATTATGCCCAGTACATGACCT
TATGGGACTTTCCTACTTGGCAGTACATCTACGTATTAGTCATCGCTATTACCATGGTGATGCGGTTTTG
GCAGTACATCAATGGGCGTGGATAGCGGTTTGACTCACGGGGATTTCCAAGTCTCCACCCCATTGACGTC
AATGGGAGTTTGTTTTGGCACCAAAATCAACGGGACTTTCCAAAATGTCGTAACAACTCCGCCCCATTGA
CGCAAATGGGCGGTAGGCGTGTACGGTGGGAGGTCTATATAAGCAGAGCTCTCTGGCTAACTAGAGAACC
CACTGCTTACTGGCTTATCGAAATTAATACGACTCACTATAGGGAGACCCAAGCTTGATAGCGCACTCAG
GCTCACTAGTAACGGCCGCCAGTGTGCTGGAAAGCAGCTCCAAGGCACTTGCTCCATTTGGGGTGTGCCT
GCACCTAGCTGGTTGCAAATTGGGCCACAGAGGATCTGGCCACCGCCACCATGGACTACAAGGACGATGA
TGACAAGAAGATCGAGGAGGGGAAGCTGGTCATCTGGATCAACGGCGACAAGGGCTACAACGGGCTTGCT
GAGGTCGGAAAGAAGTTCGAGAAGGACACCGGAATCAAGGTCACCGTGGAGCACCCTGATAAGCTGGAGG
AGAAGTTCCCACAGGTGGCAGCTACCGGAGACGGACCTGATATCATTTTCTGGGCCCACGACAGATTCGG
GGGCTACGCTCAATCCGGCCTTCTTGCTGAAATCACCCCTGACAAAGCATTCCAGGACAAGCTGTACCCT
TTCACCTGGGACGCAGTCAGGTACAACGGCAAGCTCATCGCATACCCTATCGCTGTGGAGGCCTTGTCCT
TGATCTACAACAAGGACCTGCTGCCTAACCCCCCAAAGACCTGGGAGGAGATCCCAGCTTTGGACAAGGA
GCTGAAGGCTAAGGGAAAGAGCGCCCTGATGTTCAACCTGCAGGAGCCATACTTCACTTGGCCACTGATC
GCTGCCGATGGAGGGTACGCTTTTAAGTACGAGAACGGCAAATACGACATCAAGGATGTGGGCGTGGACA
ACGCCGGCGCCAAGGCCGGGTTGACTTTTCTGGTGGATCTGATTAAGAACAAGCACATGAACGCCGACAC
CGATTACTCCATTGCCGAGGCCGCCTTTAACAAGGGCGAGACAGCCATGACAATTAACGGGCCCTGGGCC
TGGCATAACATCGATTGCAGCAAGGTGAACTACGGGGTCACAGTCCTGCCAACATTTAAGGGGCAGCCCT
CCAAGCCCTTTGTGGGGGTGCTGTCAGCCGGGATTAACGCAGCCTCTCCCAATAAGGAGCTCGCCAAAGA
GTTTCTCGAAAACTACCTCCTCACAGATGAGGGGCTCGAGGCCGTGAACTAGGATAAACCCCTCGGCGCC
GTCGCCCTCAAAAGTTATGAGGAAGAACTGGTGAAAGATCCCCGGATTGCCGCCACTATGGAGAACGCCC
AGAAGGGGGAAATTATGCCCAACATTCCCCAGATGAGCGCCTTTGCGTATGCCGTGAGGACTGCCGTGAT
TAATGCCGCCAGCGGCCGGCAGACTGTCGATGAAGCCCTGAAAGATGCCCAGACACGCATTACAAAAAAA
ATGTCCAAGGATGGTAAGAAAAAGAAGAAGAAGTCAAAAACCAAGTGTGTTATCATGTGAGCGGCCGCTC
GAGCATGCATCTAGAGGGCCCTATTCTATAGTGTCACCTAAATGCTAGAGCTCGCTGATCAGCCTCGACT
GTGCCTTCTAGTTGCCAGCCATCTGTTGTTTGCCCCTCCCCCGTGCCTTCCTTGACCCTGGAAGGTGCCA
CTCCCACTGTCCTTTCCTAATAAAATGAGGAAATTGCATCGCATTGTCTGAGTAGGTGTCATTCTATTCT
GGGGGGTGGGGTGGGGCAGGACAGCAAGGGGGAGGATTGGGAAGACAATAGCAGGCATGCTGGGGATGCG
GTGGGCTCTATGGCTTCTGAGGCGGAAAGAACCAGCTGGGGCTCTAGGGGGTATCCCC
[124 nt withheld, positions 2579-2702]
C
[91 nt withheld, positions 2704-2794]
A
[49 nt withheld, positions 2796-2844]
CCTTTGACGTTGGAGTCCACGTTCTTT
[37 nt withheld, positions 2872-2908]
ACCCTATCTCGGTCTATTCTTTTGATTTATAAGGGATTTTGCCGATTTCGGCCTATTGGTTAAAAAATGA
GCTGATTTAACAAAAATTTAACGCGAATTAATTCTGTGGAATGTGTGTCAGTTAGGGTGTGGAAAGTCCC
CAGGCTCCCCAGCAGGCAGAAGTATGCAAAGCATGCATCTCAATTAGTCAGCAACCAGGTGTGGAAAGTC
CCCAGGCTCCCCAGCAGGCAGAAGTATGCAAAGCATGCATCTCAATTAGTCAGCAACCATAGTCCCGCCC
CTAACTCCGCCCATCCCGCCCCTAACTCCGCCCAGTTCCGCCCATTCTCCGCCCCATGGCTGACTAATTT
TTTTTATTTATGCAGAGGCCGAGGCCGCCTCTGCCTCTGAGCTATTCCAGAAGTAGTGAGGAGGCTTTTT
TGGAGGCCTAGGCTTTTGCAAAAAGCTCCCGGGAGCTTGTATATCCATTTTCGGATCTGATCAAGAGACA
GGATGAGGATCGTTTCGCATGATTGAACAAGATGGATTGCACGCAGGTTCTCCGGCCGCTTGGGTGGAGA
GGCTATTCGGCTATGACTGGGCACAACAGACAATCGGCTGCTCTGATGCCGCCGTGTTCCGGCTGTCAGC
GCAGGGGCGCCCGGTTCTTTTTGTCAAGACCGACCTGTCCGGTGCCCTGAATGAACTGCAGGACGAGGCA
GCGCGGCTATCGTGGCTGGCCACGACGGGCGTTCCTTGCGCAGCTGTGCTCGACGTTGTCACTGAAGCGG
GAAGGGACTGGCTGCTATTGGGCGAAGTGCCGGGGCAGGATCTCCTGTCATCTCACCTTGCTCCTGCCGA
GAAAGTATCCATCATGGCTGATGCAATGCGGCGGCTGCATACGCTTGATCCGGCTACCTGCCCATTCGAC
CACCAAGCGAAACATCGCATCGAGCGAGCACGTACTCGGATGGAAGCCGGTCTTGTCGATCAGGATGATC
TGGACGAAGAGCATCAGGGGCTCGCGCCAGCCGAACTGTTCGCCAGGCTCAAGGCGCGCATGCCCGACGG
CGAGGATCTCGTCGTGACCCATGGCGATGCCTGCTTGCCGAATATCATGGTGGAAAATGGCCGCTTTTCT
GGATTCATCGACTGTGGCCGGCTGGGTGTGGCGGACCGCTATCAGGACATAGCGTTGGCTACCCGTGATA
TTGCTGAAGAGCTTGGCGGCGAATGGGCTGACCGCTTCCTCGTGCTTTACGGTATCGCCGCTCCCGATTC
GCAGCGCATCGCCTTCTATCGCCTTCTTGACGAGTTCTTCTGAGCGGGACTCTGGGGTTCGAAATGACCG
ACCAAGCGACGCCCAACCTGCCATCACGAGATTTCGATTCCACCGCCGCCTTCTATGAAAGGTTGGGCTT
CGGAATCGTTTTCCGGGACGCCGGCTGGATGATCCTCCAGCGCGGGGATCTCATGCTGGAGTTCTTCGCC
CACCCCAACTTGTTTATTGCAGCTTATAATGGTTACAAATAAAGCAATAGCATCACAAATTTCACAAATA
AAGCATTTTTTTCACTGCATTCTAGTTGTGGTTTGTCCAAACTCATCAATGTATCTTATCATGTCTGTAT
ACCGTCGACCTCTAGCTAGAGCTTGGCGTAATCATGGTCATAGCTGTTTCCTGTGTGAAATTGTTATCCG
CTCACAATTCCACACAACATACGAGCCGGAAGCATAAAGTGTAAAGCCTGGGGTGCCTAATGAGTGAGCT
AACTCACATTAATTGCGTTGCGCTCACTGCCCGCTTTCCAGTCGGGAAACCTGTCGTGCCAGCTGCATTA
ATGAATCGGCCAACGCGCGGGGAGAGGCGGTTTGCGTATTGGGCGCTCTTCCGCTTCCTCGCTCACTGAC
TCGCTGCGCTCGGTCGTTCGGCTGCGGCGAGCGGTATCAGCTCACTCAAAGGCGGTAATACGGTTATCCA
CAGAATCAGGGGATAACGCAGGAAAGAACATGTGAGCAAAAGGCCAGCAAAAGGCCAGGAACCGTAAAAA
GGCCGCGTTGCTGGCGTTTTTCCATAGGCTCCGCCCCCCTGACGAGCATCACAAAAATCGACGCTCAAGT
CAGAGGTGGCGAAACCCGACAGGACTATAAAGATACCAGGCGTTTCCCCCTGGAAGCTCCCTCGTGCGCT
CTCCTGTTCCGACCCTGCCGCTTACCGGATACCTGTCCGCCTTTCTCCCTTCGGGAAGCGTGGCGCTTTC
TCATAGCTCACGCTGTAGGTATCTCAGTTCGGTGTAGGTCGTTCGCTCCAAGCTGGGCTGTGTGCACGAA
CCCCCCGTTCAGCCCGACCGCTGCGCCTTATCCGGTAACTATCGTCTTGAGTCCAACCCGGTAAGACACG
ACTTATCGCCACTGGCAGCAGCCACTGGTAACAGGATTAGCAGAGCGAGGTATGTAGGCGGTGCTACAGA
GTTCTTGAAGTGGTGGCCTAACTACGGCTACACTAGAAGAACAGTATTTGGTATCTGCGCTCTGCTGAAG
CCAGTTACCTTCGGAAAAAGAGTTGGTAGCTCTTGATCCGGCAAACAAACCACCGCTGGTAGCGGTGGTT
TTTTTGTTTGCAAGCAGCAGATTACGCGCAGAAAAAAAGGATCTCAAGAAGATCCTTTGATCTTTTCTAC
GGGGTCTGACGCTCAGTGGAACGAAAACTCACGTTAAGGGATTTTGGTCATGAGATTATCAAAAAGGATC
TTCACCTAGATCCTTTTAAATTAAAAATGAAGTTTTAAATCAATCTAAAGTATATATGAGTAAACTTGGT
CTGACAGTTACCAATGCTTAATCAGTGAGGCACCTATCTCAGCGATCTGTCTATTTCGTTCATCCATAGT
TGCCTGACTCCCCGTCGTGTAGATAACTACGATACGGGAGGGCTTACCATCTGGCCCCAGTGCTGCAATG
ATACCGCGAGACCCACGCTCACCGGCTCCAGATTTATCAGCAATAAACCAGCCAGCCGGAAGGGCCGAGC
GCAGAAGTGGTCCTGCAACTTTATCCGCCTCCATCCAGTCTATTAATTGTTGCCGGGAAGCTAGAGTAAG
TAGTTCGCCAGTTAATAGTTTGCGCAACGTTGTTGCCATTGCTACAGGCATCGTGGTGTCACGCTCGTCG
TTTGGTATGGCTTCATTCAGCTCCGGTTCCCAACGATCAAGGCGAGTTACATGATCCCCCATGTTGTGCA
AAAAAGCGGTTAGCTCCTTCGGTCCTCCGATCGTTGTCAGAAGTAAGTTGGCCGCAGTGTTATCACTCAT
GGTTATGGCAGCACTGCATAATTCTCTTACTGTCATGCCATCCGTAAGATGCTTTTCTGTGACTGGTGAG
TACTCAACCAAGTCATTCTGAGAATAGTGTATGCGGCGACCGAGTTGCTCTTGCCCGGCGTCAATACGGG
ATAATACCGCGCCACATAGCAGAACTTTAAAAGTGCTCATCATTGGAAAACGTTCTTCGGGGCGAAAACT
CTCAAGGATCTTACCGCTGTTGAGATCCAGTTCGATGTAACCCACTCGTGCACCCAACTGATCTTCAGCA
TCTTTTACTTTCACCAGCGTTTCTGGGTGAGCAAAAACAGGAAGGCAAAATGCCGCAAAAAAGGGAATAA
GGGCGACACGGAAATGTTGAATACTCATACTCTTCCTTTTTCAATATTATTGAAGCATTTATCAGGGTTA
TTGTCTCATGAGCGGATACATATTTGAATGTATTTAGAAAAATAAACAAATAGGGGTTCCGCGCACATTT
CCCCGAAAAGTGCCACCTGACG
